>Addgene plasmid #50596 | pS3 | depositor full sequence | sequence record 77162 | pS3 sequence 12168 bps
GACGTCGGTGCCTAATGAGTGAGCTAACTTACATTAATTGCGTTGCGCTCACTGCCCGCTTTCCAGTCGG
GAAACCTGTCGTGCCAGCTGCATTAATGAATCGGCCAACGCGCGGGGAGAGGCGGTTTGCGTATTGGGCG
CCAGGGTGGTTTTTCTTTTCACCAGTGAGACGGGCAACAGCTGATTGCCCTTCACCGCCTGGCCCTGAGA
GAGTTGCAGCAAGCGGTCCACGCTGGTTTGCCCCAGCAGGCGAAAATCCTGTTTGATGGTGGTTAACGGC
GGGATATAACATGAGCTGTCTTCGGTATCGTCGTATCCCACTACCGAGATGTCCGCACCAACGCGCAGCC
CGGACTCGGTAATGGCGCGCATTGCGCCCAGCGCCATCTGATCGTTGGCAACCAGCATCGCAGTGGGAAC
GATGCCCTCATTCAGCATTTGCATGGTTTGTTGAAAACCGGACATGGCACTCCAGTCGCCTTCCCGTTCC
GCTATCGGCTGAATTTGATTGCGAGTGAGATATTTATGCCAGCCAGCCAGACGCAGACGCGCCGAGACAG
AACTTAATGGGCCCGCTAACAGCGCGATTTGCTGGTGACCCAATGCGACCAGATGCTCCACGCCCAGTCG
CGTACCGTCTTCATGGGAGAAAATAATACTGTTGATGGGTGTCTGGTCAGAGACATCAAGAAATAACGCC
GGAACATTAGTGCAGGCAGCTTCCACAGCAATGGCATCCTGGTCATCCAGCGGATAGTTAATGATCAGCC
CACTGACGCGTTGCGCGAGAAGATTGTGCACCGCCGCTTTACAGGCTTCGACGCCGCTTCGTTCTACCAT
CGACACCACCACGCTGGCACCCAGTTGATCGGCGCGAGATTTAATCGCCGCGACAATTTGCGACGGCGCG
TGCAGGGCCAGACTGGAGGTGGCAACGCCAATCAGCAACGACTGTTTGCCCGCCAGTTGTTGTGCCACGC
GGTTGGGAATGTAATTCAGCTCCGCCATCGCCGCTTCCACTTTTTCCCGCGTTTTCGCAGAAACGTGGCT
GGCCTGGTTCACCACGCGGGAAACGGTCTGATAAGAGACACCGGCATACTCTGCGACATCGTATAACGTT
ACTGGTTTCACATTCACCACCCTGAATTGACTCTCTTCCGGGCGCTATCATGCCATACCGCGAAAGGTTT
TGCGCCATTCGATGGTGTCCGGGATCTCGACGCTCTCCCTTATGCGACTCCTGCATTAGGAAGCAGCCCA
GTAGTAGGTTGAGGCCGTTGAGCACCGCCGCCGCAAGGAATGGTGCATGCAAGGAGATGGCGCCCAACAG
TCCCCCGGCCACGGGGCCTGCCACCATACCCACGCCGAAACAAGCGCTCATGAGCCCGAAGTGGCGAGCC
CGATCTTCCCCATCGGTGATGTCGGCGATATAGGCGCCAGCAACCGCACCTGTGGCGCCGGTGATGCCGG
CCACGATGCGTCCGGCGTAGAGGATCGAGATCGTTTAGGCACCCCAGGCTTTACACTTTATGCTTCCGGC
TCGTATAATGTGTGGAATTGTGAGCGGATAACAATTTCAGAATTCAAAAGATCTAAAGGAGGCCATCC
[303 nt withheld, positions 1609-1911]
GATGGTGTAGGCTTGTTAAGCGATCTGGAACGTCTGTCTTTTATCCGCCCTGGTTTACGTATTCTGCTTA
TCGGCGCTGGTGGAGCATCTCGCGGCGTACTACTGCCACTCCTTTCCCTGGACTGTGCGGTGACAATAAC
TAATCGGACGGTATCCCGCGCGGAAGAGTTGGCTAAATTGTTTGCGCACACTGGCAGTATTCAGGCGTTG
AGTATGGACGAACTGGAAGGTCATGAGTTTGATCTCATTATTAATGCAACATCCAGTGGCATCAGTGGTG
ATATTCCGGCGATCCCGTCATCGCTCATTCATCCAGGCATTTATTGCTATGACATGTTCTATCAGAAAGG
AAAAACTCCTTTTCTGGCATGGTGTGAGCAGCGAGGCTCAAAGCGTAATGCTGATGGTTTAGGAATGCTG
GTGGCACAGGCGGCTCATGCCTTTCTTCTCTGGCACGGTGTTCTGCCTGACGTAGAACCAGTTATAAAGC
AATTGCAGGAGGAATTGTCCGCGTGAGGATCTAAAGGAGGCCATCCATGAAAACCGTAACTGTAAAAGAC
CTGGTCATTGGTACGGGCGCACCTAAAATCATCGTCTCGCTGATGGCGAAAGATATCGCCAGCGTGAAAT
CCGAAGCTCTCGCCTATCGTGAAGCGGACTTTGATATTCTGGAATGGCGTGTGGACCACTATGCCGACCT
CTCCAATGTGGAGTCTGTCATGGCGGCAGCAAAAATTCTCCGTGAGACCATGCCAGAAAAACCGCTGCTG
TTTACCTTCCGCAGTGCCAAAGAAGGCGGCGAGCAGGCGATTTCCACCGAGGCTTATATTGCACTCAATC
GTGCAGCCATCGACAGCGGCCTGGTTGATATGATCGATCTGGAGTTATTTACCGGTGATGATCAGGTTAA
AGAAACCGTCGCCTACGCCCACGCGCATGATGTGAAAGTAGTCATGTCCAACCATGACTTCCATAAAACG
CCGGAAGCCGAAGAAATCATTGCCCGTCTGCGCAAAATGCAATCCTTCGACGCCGATATTCCTAAGATTG
CGCTGATGCCGCAAAGTACCAGCGATGTGCTGACGTTGCTTGCCGCGACCCTGGAGATGCAGGAGCAGTA
TGCCGATCGTCCAATTATCACGATGTCGATGGCAAAAACTGGCGTAATTTCTCGTCTGGCTGGTGAAGTA
TTTGGCTCGGCGGCAACTTTTGGTGCGGTAAAAAAAGCGTCTGCGCCAGGGCAAATCTCGGTAAATGATT
TGCGCACGGTATTAACTATTTTACACCAGGCATAAGGATCTAAAGGAGGCCATCCATGGAGCGTATTGTC
GTTACTCTGGGCGAACGTAGCTACCCAATTACCATCGCATCTGGTTTGTTTAATGAACCAGCTTCATTCT
TACCGCTGAAATCGGGCGAGCAGGTCATGTTGGTCACCAACGAAACCCTGGCTCCTCTGTATCTCGATAA
GGTCCGCGGCGTACTTGAACAGGCGGGTGTTAACGTCGATAGCGTTATCCTCCCTGACGGCGAGCAGTAT
AAAAGCCTGGCTGTACTCGATACCGTCTTTACGGCGTTGTTACAAAAACCGCATGGTCGCGATACTACGC
TGGTGGCGCTTGGCGGCGGCGTAGTGGGCGATCTGACCGGCTTCGCGGCGGCGAGTTATCAGCGCGGTGT
CCGTTTCATTCAAGTCCCGACGACGTTACTGTCGCAGGTCGATTCCTCCGTTGGCGGCAAAACTGCGGTC
AACCATCCCCTCGGTAAAAACATGATTGGCGCGTTCTACCAACCTGCTTCAGTGGTGGTGGATCTCGACT
GTCTGAAAACGCTTCCCCCGCGTGAGTTAGCGTCGGGGCTGGCAGAAGTCATCAAATACGGCATTATTCT
TGACGGTGCGTTTTTTAACTGGCTGGAAGAGAATCTGGATGCGTTGTTGCGTCTGGACGGTCCGGCAATG
GCGTACTGTATTCGCCGTTGTTGTGAACTGAAGGCAGAAGTTGTCGCCGCCGACGAGCGCGAAACCGGGT
TACGTGCTTTACTGAATCTGGGACACACCTTTGGTCATGCCATTGAAGCTGAAATGGGGTATGGCAATTG
GTTACATGGTGAAGCGGTCGCTGCGGGTATGGTGATGGCGGCGCGGACGTCGGAACGTCTCGGGCAGTTT
AGTTCTGCCGAAACGCAGCGTATTATAACCCTGCTCAAGCGGGCTGGGTTACCGGTCAATGGGCCGCGCG
AAATGTCCGCGCAGGCGTATTTACCGCATATGCTGCGTGACAAGAAAGTCCTTGCGGGAGAGATGCGCTT
AATTCTTCCGTTGGCAATTGGTAAGAGTGAAGTTCGCAGCGGCGTTTCGCACGAGCTTGTTCTTAACGCC
ATTGCCGATTGTCAATCAGCGTAAGGATCTGGATCTAAAGGAGGCCATCCATGAATTATCAGAACGACGA
TTTACGCATCAAAGAAATCAAAGAGTTACTTCCTCCTGTCGCATTGCTGGAAAAATTCCCCGCTACTGAA
AATGCCGCGAATACGGTTGCCCATGCCCGAAAAGCGATCCATAAGATCCTGAAAGGTAATGATGATCGCC
TGTTGGTTGTGATTGGCCCATGCTCAATTCATGATCCTGTCGCGGCAAAAGAGTATGCCACTCGCTTGCT
GGCGCTGCGTGAAGAGCTGAAAGATGAGCTGGAAATCGTAATGCGCGTCTATTTTGAAAAGCCGCGTACC
ACGGTGGGCTGGAAAGGGCTGATTAACGATCCGCATATGGATAATAGCTTCCAGATCAACGACGGTCTGC
GTATAGCCCGTAAATTGCTGCTTGATATTAACGACAGCGGTCTGCCAGCGGCAGGTGAGTTTCTCAACAT
GATCACCCCACAATATCTCGCTGACCTGATGAGCTGGGGCGCAATTGGCGCACGTACCACCGAATCGCAG
GTGCACCGCGAACTGGCATCAGGGCTTTCTTGTCCGGTCGGCTTCAAAAATGGCACCGACGGTACGATTA
AAGTGGCTATCGATGCCATTAATGCCGCCGGTGCGCCGCACTGCTTCCTGTCCGTAACGAAATGGGGGCA
TTCGGCGATTGTGAATACCAGCGGTAACGGCGATTGCCATATCATTCTGCGCGGCGGTAAAGAGCCTAAC
TACAGCGCGAAGCACGTTGCTGAAGTGAAAGAAGGGCTGAACAAAGCAGGCCTGCCAGCACAGGTGATGA
TCGATTTCAGCCATGCTAACTCGTCCAAACAATTCAAAAAGCAGATGGATGTTTGTGCTGACGTTTGCCA
GCAGATTGCCGGTGGCGAAAAGGCCATTATTGGCGTGATGGTGGAAAGCCATCTGGTGGAAGGCAATCAG
AGCCTGGAGAGCGGGGAGCCGCTGGCCTACGGTAAGAGCATCACCGATGCCTGCATCGGCTGGGAAGATA
CCGATGCTCTGTTACGTCAACTGGCGAATGCAGTAAAAGCGCGTCGCGGGTAAGGATCTAAAGGAGGCCA
TCCATGTCCAACAATGGCTCGTCACCGCTGGTGCTTTGGTATAACCAACTCGGCATGAATGATGTAGACA
GGGTTGGGGGCAAAAATGCCTCCCTGGGTGAAATGATTACTAATCTTTCCGGAATGGGTGTTTCCGTTCC
GAATGGTTTCGCCACAACCGCCGACGCGTTTAACCAGTTTCTGGACCAAAGCGGCGTAAACCAGCGCATT
TATGAACTGCTGGATAAAACGGATATTGACGATGTTACTCAGCTTGCGAAAGCGGGCGCGCAAATCCGCC
AGTGGATTATCGACACTCCCTTCCAGCCTGAGCTGGAAAACGCCATCCGCGAAGCCTATGCACAGCTTTC
CGCCGATGACGAAAACGCCTCTTTTGCGGTGCGCTCCTCCGCCACCGCAGAAGATATGCCGGACGCTTCT
TTTGCCGGTCAGCAGGAAACCTTCCTCAACGTTCAGGGTTTTGACGCCGTTCTCGTGGCAGTGAAACATG
TATTTGCTTCTCTGTTTAACGATCGCGCCATCTCTTATCGTGTGCACCAGGGTTACGATCACCGTGGTGT
GGCGCTCTCCGCCGGTGTTCAACGGATGGTGCGCTCTGACCTCGCATCATCTGGCGTGATGTTCTCCATT
GATACCGAATCCGGCTTTGACCAGGTGGTGTTTATCACTTCCGCATGGGGCCTTGGTGAGATGGTCGTGC
AGGGTGCGGTTAACCCGGATGAGTTTTACGTGCATAAACCGACACTGGCGGCGAATCGCCCGGCTATCGT
GCGCCGCACCATGGGGTCGAAAAAAATCCGCATGGTTTACGCGCCGACCCAGGAGCACGGCAAGCAGGTT
AAAATCGAAGACGTACCGCAGGAACAGCGTGACATCTTCTCGCTGACCAACGAAGAAGTGCAGGAACTGG
CAAAACAGGCCGTACAAATTGAGAAACACTACGGTCGCCCGATGGATATTGAGTGGGCGAAAGATGGCCA
CACCGGTAAACTGTTCATTGTGCAGGCGCGTCCGGAAACCGTGCGCTCACGCGGTCAGGTCATGGAGCGT
TATACGCTGCATTCACAGGGTAAGATTATCGCCGAAGGCCGTGCTATCGGTCATCGCATCGGTGCGGGTC
CGGTGAAAGTCATCCATGACATCAGCGAAATGAACCGCATCGAACCTGGCGACGTGCTGGTTACTGACAT
GACCGACCCGGACTGGGAACCGATCATGAAGAAAGCATCTGCCATCGTCACCAACCGTGGCGGTCGTACC
TGTCACGCGGCGATCATCGCTCGTGAACTGGGCATTCCGGCGGTAGTGGGCTGTGGAGATGCAACAGAAC
GGATGAAAGACGGTGAGAACGTCACTGTTTCTTGTGCCGAAGGTGATACCGGTTACGTCTATGCGGAGTT
GCTGGAATTTAGCGTGAAAAGCTCCAGCGTAGAAACGATGCCGGATCTGCCGTTGAAAGTGATGATGAAC
GTCGGTAACCCGGACCGTGCTTTCGACTTCGCCTGCCTACCGAACGAAGGCGTGGGCCTTGCGCGTCTGG
AATTTATCATCAACCGTATGATTGGCGTCCACCCACGCGCACTGCTTGAGTTTGACGATCAGGAACCGCA
GTTGCAAAACGAAATCCGCGAGATGATGAAAGGTTTTGATTCTCCGCGTGAATTTTACGTTGGTCGTCTG
ACTGAAGGGATCGCGACGCTGGGTGCCGCGTTTTATCCGAAGCGCGTCATTGTCCGTCTCTCTGATTTTA
AATCGAACGAATATGCCAACCTGGTCGGTGGTGAGCGTTACGAGCCAGATGAAGAGAACCCGATGCTCGG
CTTCCGTGGCGCGGGCCGCTATGTTTCCGACAGCTTCCGCGACTGTTTCGCGCTGGAGTGTGAAGCAGTG
AAACGTGTGCGCAACGACATGGGACTGACCAACGTTGAGATCATGATCCCGTTCGTGCGTACCGTAGATC
AGGCGAAAGCGGTGGTTGAAGAACTGGCGCGTCAGGGGCTGAAACGTGGCGAGAACGGGCTGAAAATCAT
CATGATGTGTGAAATCCCGTCCAACGCCTTGCTGGCCGAGCAGTTCCTCGAATATTTCGACGGCTTCTCA
ATTGGCTCAAACGATATGACGCAGCTGGCGCTCGGTCTGGACCGTGACTCCGGCGTGGTGTCTGAATTGT
TCGATGAGCGCAACGATGCGGTGAAAGCACTGCTGTCGATGGCTATCCGTGCCGCGAAGAAACAGGGCAA
ATATGTCGGGATTTGCGGTCAGGGTCCGTCCGACCACGAAGACTTTGCCGCATGGTTGATGGAAGAGGGG
ATCGATAGCCTGTCTCTGAACCCGGACACCGTGGTGCAAACCTGGTTAAGCCTGGCTGAACTGAAGAAAT
AAGGATCTAAAGGAGGCCATCCATGTCCTCACGTAAAGAGCTTGCCAATGCTATTCGTGCGCTGAGCATG
GACGCAGTACAGAAAGCCAAATCCGGTCACCCGGGTGCCCCTATGGGTATGGCTGACATTGCCGAAGTCC
TGTGGCGTGATTTCCTGAAACACAACCCGCAGAATCCGTCCTGGGCTGACCGTGACCGCTTCGTGCTGTC
CAACGGCCACGGCTCCATGCTGATCTACAGCCTGCTGCACCTCACCGGTTACGATCTGCCGATGGAAGAA
CTGAAAAACTTCCGTCAGCTGCACTCTAAAACTCCGGGTCACCCGGAAGTGGGTTACACCGCTGGTGTGG
AAACCACCACCGGTCCGCTGGGTCAGGGTATTGCCAACGCAGTCGGTATGGCGATTGCAGAAAAAACGCT
GGCGGCGCAGTTTAACCGTCCGGGCCACGACATTGTCGACCACTACACCTACGCCTTCATGGGCGACGGC
TGCATGATGGAAGGCATCTCCCACGAAGTTTGCTCTCTGGCGGGTACGCTGAAGCTGGGTAAACTGATTG
CATTCTACGATGACAACGGTATTTCTATCGATGGTCACGTTGAAGGCTGGTTCACCGACGACACCGCAAT
GCGTTTCGAAGCTTACGGCTGGCACGTTATTCGCGACATCGACGGTCATGACGCGGCATCTATCAAACGC
GCAGTAGAAGAAGCGCGCGCAGTGACTGACAAACCTTCCCTGCTGATGTGCAAAACCATCATCGGTTTCG
GTTCCCCGAACAAAGCCGGTACCCACGACTCCCACGGTGCGCCGCTGGGCGACGCTGAAATTGCCCTGAC
CCGCGAACAACTGGGCTGGAAATATGCGCCGTTCGAAATCCCGTCTGAAATCTATGCTCAGTGGGATGCG
AAAGAAGCAGGCCAGGCGAAAGAATCCGCATGGAACGAGAAATTCGCTGCTTACGCGAAAGCTTATCCGC
AGGAAGCCGCTGAATTTACCCGCCGTATGAAAGGCGAAATGCCGTCTGACTTCGACGCTAAAGCGAAAGA
GTTCATCGCTAAACTGCAGGCTAATCCGGCGAAAATCGCCAGCCGTAAAGCGTCTCAGAATGCTATCGAA
GCGTTCGGTCCGCTGTTGCCGGAATTCCTCGGCGGTTCTGCTGACCTGGCGCCGTCTAACCTGACCCTGT
GGTCTGGTTCTAAAGCAATCAACGAAGATGCTGCGGGTAACTACATCCACTACGGTGTTCGCGAGTTCGG
TATGACCGCGATTGCTAACGGTATCTCCCTGCACGGTGGCTTCCTGCCGTACACCTCCACCTTCCTGATG
TTCGTGGAATACGCACGTAACGCCGTACGTATGGCTGCGCTGATGAAACAGCGTCAGGTGATGGTTTACA
CCCACGACTCCATCGGTCTGGGCGAAGACGGCCCGACTCACCAGCCGGTTGAGCAGGTCGCTTCTCTGCG
CGTAACCCCGAACATGTCTACATGGCGTCCGTGTGACCAGGTTGAATCCGCGGTCGCGTGGAAATACGGT
GTTGAGCGTCAGGACGGCCCGACCGCACTGATCCTCTCCCGTCAGAACCTGGCGCAGCAGGAACGAACTG
AAGAGCAACTGGCAAACATCGCGCGCGGTGGTTATGTGCTGAAAGACTGCGCCGGTCAGCCGGAACTGAT
TTTCATCGCTACCGGTTCAGAAGTTGAACTGGCTGTTGCTGCCTACGAAAAACTGACTGCCGAAGGCGTG
AAAGCGCGCGTGGTGTCCATGCCGTCTACCGACGCATTTGACAAGCAGGATGCTGCTTACCGTGAATCCG
TACTGCCGAAAGCGGTTACTGCACGCGTTGCTGTAGAAGCGGGTATTGCTGACTACTGGTACAAGTATGT
TGGCCTGAACGGTGCTATCGTCGGTATGACCACCTTCGGTGAATCTGCTCCGGCAGAGCTGCTGTTTGAA
GAGTTCGGCTTCACTGTTGATAACGTTGTTGCGAAAGCAAAAGAACTGCTGTAAGGATCCAAACTCGAGT
AAGGATCTCCAGGCATCAAATAAAACGAAAGGCTCAGTCGAAAGACTGGGCCTTTCGTTTTATCTGTTGT
TTGTCGGTGAACGCTCTCTACTAGAGTCACACTGGCTCACCTTCGGGTGGGCCTTTCTGCGTTTATACCT
AGGCTACAGCCGATAGTCTGGAACAGCGCACTTACGGGTTGCTGCGCAACCCAAGTGCTACCGGCGCGGC
AGCGTGACCCGTGTCGGCGGCTCCAACGGCTCGCCATCGTCCAGAAAACACGGCTCATCGGGCATCGGCA
GGCGCTGCTGCCCGCGCCGTTCCCATTCCTCCGTTTCGGTCAAGGCTGGCAGGTCTGGTTCCATGCCCGG
AATGCCGGGCTGGCTGGGCGGCTCCTCGCCGGGGCCGGTCGGTAGTTGCTGCTCGCCCGGATACAGGGTC
GGGATGCGGCGCAGGTCGCCATGCCCCAACAGCGATTCGTCCTGGTCGTCGTGATCAACCACCACGGCGG
CACTGAACACCGACAGGCGCAACTGGTCGCGGGGCTGGCCCCACGCCACGCGGTCATTGACCACGTAGGC
CAACACGGTGCCGGGGCCGTTGAGCTTCACGACGGAGATCCAGCGCTCGGCCACCAAGTCCTTGACTGCG
TATTGGACCGTCCGCAAAGAACGTCCGATGAGCTTGGAAAGTGTCTTCTGGCTGACCACCACGGCGTTCT
GGTGGCCCATCTGCGCCACGAGGTGATGCAGCAGCATTGCCGCCGTGGGTTTCCTCGCAATAAGCCCGGC
CCACGCCTCATGCGCTTTGCGTTCCGTTTGCACCCAGTGACCGGGCTTGTTCTTGGCTTGAATGCCGATT
TCTCTGGACTGCGTGGCCATGCTTATCTCCATGCGGTAGGGGTGCCGCACGGTTGCGGCACCATGCGCAA
TCAGCTGCAACTTTTCGGCAGCGCGACAACAATTATGCGTTGCGTAAAAGTGGCAGTCAATTACAGATTT
TCTTTAACCTACGCAATGAGCTATTGCGGGGGGTGCCGCAATGAGCTGTTGCGTACCCCCCTTTTTTAAG
TTGTTGATTTTTAAGTCTTTCGCATTTCGCCCTATATCTAGTTCTTTGGTGCCCAAAGAAGGGCACCCCT
GCGGGGTTCCCCCACGCCTTCGGCGCGGCTCCCCCTCCGGCAAAAAGTGGCCCCTCCGGGGCTTGTTGAT
CGACTGCGCGGCCTTCGGCCTTGCCCAAGGTGGCGCTGCCCCCTTGGAACCCCCGCACTCGCCGCCGTGA
GGCTCGGGGGGCAGGCGGGCGGGCTTCGCCCTTCGACTGCCCCCACTCGCATAGGCTTGGGTCGTTCCAG
GCGCGTCAAGGCCAAGCCGCTGCGCGGTCGCTGCGCGAGCCTTGACCCGCCTTCCACTTGGTGTCCAACC
GGCAAGCGAAGCGCGCAGGCCGCAGGCCGGAGGCACTAGTGCTTGGATTCTCACCAATAAAAAACGCCCG
GCGGCAACCGAGCGTTCTGAACAAATCCAGATGGAGTTCTGAGGTCATTACTGGATCTATCAACAGGAGT
CCAAGCGAGCTCGATATCAAATTACGCCCCGCCCTGCCACTCATCGCAGTACTGTTGTAATTCATTAAGC
ATTCTGCCGACATGGAAGCCATCACAAACGGCATGATGAACCTGAATCGCCAGCGGCATCAGCACCTTGT
CGCCTTGCGTATAATATTTGCCCATGGTGAAAACGGGGGCGAAGAAGTTGTCCATATTGGCCACGTTTAA
ATCAAAACTGGTGAAACTCACCCAGGGATTGGCTGAGACGAAAAACATATTCTCAATAAACCCTTTAGGG
AAATAGGCCAGGTTTTCACCGTAACACGCCACATCTTGCGAATATATGTGTAGAAACTGCCGGAAATCGT
CGTGGTATTCACTCCAGAGCGATGAAAACGTTTCAGTTTGCTCATGGAAAACGGTGTAACAAGGGTGAAC
ACTATCCCATATCACCAGCTCACCGTCTTTCATTGCCATACGAAATTCCGGATGAGCATTCATCAGGCGG
GCAAGAATGTGAATAAAGGCCGGATAAAACTTGTGCTTATTTTTCTTTACGGTCTTTAAAAAGGCCGTAA
TATCCAGCTGAACGGTCTGGTTATAGGTACATTGAGCAACTGACTGAAATGCCTCAAAATGTTCTTTACG
ATGCCATTGGGATATATCAACGGTGGTATATCCAGTGATTTTTTTCTCCATTTTAGCTTCCTTAGCTCCT
GAAAATCTCGATAACTCAAAAAATACGCCCGGTAGTGATCTTATTTCATTATGGTGAAAGTTGGAACCTC
TTACGTGCCGATCAACGTCTCATTTTCGCCAGATATC
Features (pLannotate 1.2.2; 19 found; start..end, strand, type, name):
     15..36      -  protein_bind   CAP binding site: CAP binding activates transcription in the presence of cAMP. E. coli catabolite activator protein
     49..1131    -  CDS            lacI: lac repressor; lacI; The lac repressor binds to the lac operator to inhibit transcription in E. coli. This inhibition can be relieved by adding lactose or isopropyl-β-D-thiogalactopyranoside (IPTG).
   1132..1209    -  promoter       lacI promoter: lacI
   1217..1496    -  CDS            TcR (fragment): tetracycline efflux protein; tet; confers resistance to tetracycline
   1520..1550    +  promoter       lac UV5 promoter: E. coli lac promoter with an "up" mutation
   1554..1576    +  protein_bind   lac operator (fragment): The lac repressor binds to the lac operator to inhibit transcription in E. coli. This inhibition can be relieved by adding lactose or isopropyl-β-D-thiogalactopyranoside (IPTG). lac repressor encoded by lacI
   1609..2424    +  CDS            aroE (sequence partly withheld): AROE_ECOLI - Experimental evidence at protein level: Swiss-Prot protein existence level 1. Involved in the biosynthesis of the chorismate, which leads to the biosynthesis of aromatic amino acids. Catalyzes the reversible NADPH linked reduction of 3-dehydroshikimate (DHSA) to yield shikimate (SA). It displays no activity in the presence of NAD. From Escherichia coli (strain K12).
   2448..3203    +  CDS            aroD: AROD_ECOLI - Experimental evidence at protein level: Swiss-Prot protein existence level 1. Involved in the third step of the chorismate pathway, which leads to the biosynthesis of aromatic amino acids (AroAA). Catalyzes the cis-dehydration of 3-dehydroquinate (DHQ) and introduces the first double bond of the aromatic ring to yield 3-dehydroshikimate. The reaction involves the formation of an imine intermediate between the keto group of 3-dehydroquinate and the epsylon-amino group of a lys-170 at the active site. From Escherichia coli (strain K12).
   3227..4312    +  CDS            aroB: AROB_ECOLI - Experimental evidence at protein level: Swiss-Prot protein existence level 1. Catalyzes the conversion of 3-deoxy-D-arabino-heptulosonate 7-phosphate (DAHP) to dehydroquinate (DHQ). From Escherichia coli (strain K12).
   4342..5391    +  CDS            aroG: AROG_ECOLI - Experimental evidence at protein level: Swiss-Prot protein existence level 1. Stereospecific condensation of phosphoenolpyruvate (PEP) and D-erythrose-4-phosphate (E4P) giving rise to 3-deoxy-D-arabino- heptulosonate-7-phosphate (DAHP). From Escherichia coli (strain K12).
   5415..7790    +  CDS            ppsA: PPSA_ECOLI - Also known as pps. Experimental evidence at protein level: Swiss-Prot protein existence level 1. Catalyzes the phosphorylation of pyruvate to phosphoenolpyruvate. From Escherichia coli (strain K12).
   7814..9802    +  CDS            tktA: TKT1_ECOLI - Also known as tkt. Experimental evidence at protein level: Swiss-Prot protein existence level 1. Catalyzes the transfer of a two-carbon ketol group from a ketose donor to an aldose acceptor, via a covalent intermediate with the cofactor thiamine pyrophosphate. Thus, catalyzes the reversible transfer of a two-carbon ketol group from sedoheptulose-7-phosphate to glyceraldehyde-3-phosphate, producing xylulose-5-phosphate and ribose- 5-phosphate. From Escherichia coli (strain K12).
   9838..9909    +  terminator     rrnB T1 terminator: transcription terminator T1 from the E. coli rrnB gene
   9925..9952    +  terminator     T7Te terminator: phage T7 early transcription terminator
  10019..10681   -  CDS            pBBR1 Rep: replication protein for the broad-host-range plasmid pBBR1 from Bordetella bronchiseptica
  10682..11255   -  rep_origin     pBBR1 oriV (fragment): replication origin of the broad-host-range plasmid pBBR1 from Bordetella bronchiseptica; requires the pBBR1 Rep protein for replication
  11268..11362   -  terminator     lambda t0 terminator: transcription terminator from phage lambda
  11386..12042   -  CDS            cat: CAT_ECOLX - Experimental evidence at protein level: Swiss-Prot protein existence level 1. This enzyme is an effector of chloramphenicol resistance in bacteria. From Escherichia coli. This protein is used as a marker in many commonly used cloning vectors, such as pACYC184.
  12043..12145   -  promoter       cat promoter: promoter of the E. coli cat gene encoding chloramphenicol acetyltransferase
