[The description below was written by a language model from this plasmid's Addgene catalogue record and pLannotate feature annotations shown in this document.]
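Description:
pS3 is a 12.2 kb bacterial expression plasmid built on the pBbB5c backbone for metabolic engineering in Escherichia coli. It replicates from the broad-host-range pBBR1 origin, with the pBBR1 Rep protein encoded alongside the oriV, and is selected with chloramphenicol through a cat gene driven by its own promoter and followed by a lambda t0 terminator. The copy number is not recorded. The backbone also carries lacI under its native promoter, so that the lac repressor is supplied from the plasmid. A short tetracycline-resistance fragment annotated next to it appears to be a non-functional remnant.

The payload is a six-gene synthetic operon transcribed from a single lacUV5 promoter with a lac operator, making expression inducible with IPTG. The genes, all matching E. coli K-12 proteins, run in the order aroE, aroD, aroB, aroG*, ppsA and tktA, and the operon is closed by tandem rrnB T1 and T7Te terminators. PpsA (phosphoenolpyruvate synthase) and TktA (transketolase) act in central metabolism and are commonly overexpressed to raise the supply of phosphoenolpyruvate and erythrose-4-phosphate. AroG condenses these two precursors into DAHP, and the asterisk indicates a variant allele, although the record does not specify the mutation. AroB, AroD and AroE then convert DAHP stepwise through dehydroquinate and dehydroshikimate to shikimate. The plasmid therefore serves as an upstream shikimate-pathway module, and the associated publication places it within a modular strategy for L-tyrosine overproduction in E. coli. The depositor notes minor discrepancies between the quality-control and assembled sequences, with no major features or reading frames disrupted.
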