Addgene plasmid #50596: pS3
Purpose: Backbone: pBbB5c Origin Of Replication:pBBR1 Selection Markers: Chloramphenicol Promoters: PLacUV5
Depositing lab: Jay Keasling. Depositing organization: University of California, Berkeley. Publication: Modular engineering of L-tyrosine production in Escherichia coli. Juminaga D, Baidoo EE, Redding-Johanson AM, Batth TS, Burd H, Mukhopadhyay A, Petzold CJ, Keasling JD. Appl Environ Microbiol. 2012 Jan;78(1):89-98. doi: 10.1128/AEM.06017-11. Epub 2011 Oct 21. PubMed 22020510.
Backbone
  Vector backbone: pBbB5c
  Vector type: Bacterial Expression, Synthetic Biology
Growth in bacteria
  Bacterial resistance: Chloramphenicol, 25 μg/mL
  Growth temperature: 37°C
  Growth strain: DH10B
  Copy number: Unknown
Gene/Insert 1
  Gene/Insert name: aroE
  Insert size (bp): 810
  Promoter: lacUV5
  Cloning method: Unknown
  Sequencing primers: 5′ TAATGATCAGCCCACTGACG; 3′ CATGGATGGCCTCCTTTAGA
Gene/Insert 2
  Gene/Insert name: aroD
  Insert size (bp): 758
  Promoter: lacUV5
  Cloning method: Unknown
  Sequencing primers: 5′ TAATGATCAGCCCACTGACG; 3′ AGAGTAACGACAATACGCTCCA
Gene/Insert 3
  Gene/Insert name: aroB
  Insert size (bp): 1088
  Promoter: lacUV5
  Cloning method: Unknown
  Sequencing primers: 5′ TAATGATCAGCCCACTGACG; 3′ GTATTCGCGGCATTTTCAGT
Gene/Insert 4
  Gene/Insert name: aroG*
  Insert size (bp): 1052
  Promoter: lacUV5
  Cloning method: Unknown
  Sequencing primers: 5′ TAATGATCAGCCCACTGACG; 3′ CCGTTTTATCCAGCAGTTCA
Gene/Insert 5
  Gene/Insert name: ppsA
  Insert size (bp): 2378
  Promoter: lacUV5
  Cloning method: Unknown
  Sequencing primers: 5′ TAATGATCAGCCCACTGACG; 3′ NA
Gene/Insert 6
  Gene/Insert name: tktA
  Insert size (bp): 1991
  Promoter: lacUV5
  Cloning method: Unknown
  Sequencing primers: 5′ TAATGATCAGCCCACTGACG; 3′ NA
Terms and licenses: Academic/Nonprofit Terms; Industry Terms: Not Available to Industry
Depositor comments: There are some minor discrepancies between Addgene's quality control sequence and the depositor's assembled sequence. No major features or ORFs are disrupted.
How to cite: pS3 was a gift from Jay Keasling (Addgene plasmid # 50596 ; http://n2t.net/addgene:50596 ; RRID:Addgene_50596)
