>Addgene plasmid #50596 | pS3 | addgene partial sequence | sequence record 91704 | Lac-promoter 5'-CACTTTATGCTTCCGGCTCG-3'
[285 nt withheld, positions 1-285]
GATGGTGTAGGCTTGTTAAGCGATCTGGAACGTCTGTCTTTTATCCGCCCTGGTTTACGTATTCTGCTTA
TCGGCGCTGGTGGAGCATCTCGCGGCGTACTACTGCCACTCCTTTCCCTGGACTGTGCGGTGACAATAAC
TAATCGGACGGTATCCCGCGCGGAAGAGTTGGCTAAATTGTTTGCGCACACTGGCAGTATTCAGGCGTTG
AGTATGGACGAACTGGAAGGTCATGAGTTTGATCTCATTATTAATGCAACATCCAGTGGCATCAGTGGTG
ATATTCCGGCGATCCCGTCATCGCTCATTCATCCAGGCATTTATTGCTATGACATGTTCTATCAGAAAGG
AAAAACTCCTTTTCTGGCATGGTGTGAGCAGCG
