>Addgene plasmid #50596 | pS3 | addgene partial sequence | sequence record 97554 | pBbB5c-R1 5'-AGAGTAACGACAATACGCTCCA-3'
AAATCATTTACCGAGATTTGCCCTGGCGCAGACGCTTTTTTTACCGCACCAAAAGTTGCCGCCGAGCCAA
ATACTTCACCAGCCAGACGAGAAATTACGCCAGTTTTTGCCATCGACATCGTGATAATTGGACGATCGGC
ATACTGCTCCTGCATCTCCAGGGTCGCGGCAAGCAACGTCAGCACATCGCTGGTACTTTGCGGCATCAGC
GCAATCTTAGGAATATCGGCGTCGAAGGATTGCATTTTGCGCAGACGGGCAATGATTTCTTCGGCTTCCG
GCGTTTTATGGAAGTCATGGTTGGACATGACTACTTTCACATCATGCGCGTGGGCGTAGGCGACGGTTTC
TTTAACCTGATCATCACCGGTAAATAACTCCAGATCGATCATATCAACCAGGCCGCTGTCGATGGCTGCA
CGATTGAGTGCAATATAAGCCTCGGTGGAAATCGCCTGCTCGCCGCCTTCTTTGGCACTGCGGAAGGTAA
ACAGCAGCGGTTTTTCTGGCATGGTCTCACGGAGAATTTTTGCTGCCGCCATGACAGACTCCACATTGGA
GAGGTCGGCATAGTGGTCCACACGCCATTCCAGAATATCAAAGTCCGCTTCACGATAGGCGAGAGCTTCG
GATTTCACGCTGGCGATATCTTTCGCCATCAGCGAGACGATGATTTTAGGTGCGCCCGTACCAATGACCA
GGTCTTTTACAGTTACGGTTTTCATGGATGGCCT
