>Addgene plasmid #50596 | pS3 | addgene partial sequence | sequence record 97555 | pBbB5c-R2 5'-GTATTCGCGGCATTTTCAGT-3'
AGGAGTACTCTTTGATTTCTTTGATGCGTAAATCGTCGTTCTGATAATTCATGGATGGCCTCCTTTTAGA
TCCTTACGCTGATTGACAATCGGCAATGGCGTTAAGAACAAGCTCGTGCGAAACGCCGCTGCGAACTTCA
CTCTTACCAATTGCCAACGGAAGAATTAAGCGCATCTCTCCCGCAAGGACTTTCTTGTCACGCAGCATAT
GCGGTAAATACGCCTGCGCGGACATTTCGCGCGGCCCATTGACCGGTAACCCAGCCCGCTTGAGCAGGGT
TATAATACGCTGCGTTTCGGCAGAACTAAACTGCCCGAGACGTTCCGACGTCCGCGCCGCCATCACCATA
CCCGCAGCGACCGCTTCACCATGTAACCAATTGCCATACCCCATTTCAGCTTCAATGGCATGACCAAAGG
TGTGTCCCAGATTCAGTAAAGCACGTAACCCGGTTTCGCGCTCGTCGGCGGCGACAACTTCTGCCTTCAG
TTCACAACAACGGCGAATACAGTACGCCATTGCCGGACCGTCCAGACGCAACAACGCATCCAGATTCTCT
TCCAGCCAGTTAAAAAACGCACCGTCAAGAATAATGCCGTATTTGATGACTTCTGCCAGCCCCGACGCTA
ACTCACGCGGGGGAAGCGTTTTCAGACAGTCGAGATCCACCACCACTGAAGCAGGTTGGTAGAACGCGCC
AATCATGTTTTTACCGAGGGGAT
